>Addgene plasmid #132364 | pJH2255 | addgene full sequence | sequence record 258787 | Addgene NGS Result
GCGCGTTGGCCGATTCATTAATGCAGCTGGCACGACAGGTTTCCCGACTGGAAAGCGGGCAGTGAGCGCA
ACGCAATTAATGTGAGTTAGCTCACTCATTAGGCACCCCAGGCTTTACACTTTATGCTTCCGGCTCGTAT
GTTGTGTGGAATTGTGAGCGGATAACAATTTCACACAGGAAACAGCTATGACATGATTACGAATTCGAAT
GGCCATGGGACGTCGACGCTTGCATGCCTGCAGCGTTTCCGATACCCCCTTATATCAGCACACATTCAGT
CATCATACCACAAAATGTTGTGATAGTGATAGGCAAAACTACCGTATTTCCTCTATTAATCTTGCATGCA
AGACTAATTTTCGATTAACCCGTAGGGGTGCAAGACTAATAGAGACTGCAAGACTATTAGAGGCTGAAAT
ACTAATTTTCGTATGCTCAATAATTTTGGAAATTGGCCTATTTTTTGTAGAAACTTGATACCGTTTAAAC
AAGGAAAAATACACACTTTTTAATATTTCATCAATAATTTGAACGATTTTGTGATTTTAAGTTCAATTTG
CCCAAAAAAAGACAATTTTTCTGACGTTACCGCAAAGTAATGCTGGTCAGGCAAAAAGAGCGGTGCAAAA
ATATAAGAGACTGCAATACTAATAGAGGAAATACGGTAATTGAATTTTAGTGAAACTTGCGACAGTTTTC
CTCATTTTTTTGTTATTCCGGCATACGAGTGTGGCATACGAGTGAGGTCATCTTTTGTTTCTTCCGTTTC
TTCATCGCTTTTGAAAAAAAATGTTGAAGAAAACTTCGTAGCCGATAGCCGGATAATGTTTGGCACGGCG
TTCCAACATATATCATTGGAAATTTTTTAAGATTTTTGCGAAAAATCACATTCTTCACGATGAGAACACG
TTATTGAAGGAATATAAATCAAGAATAACATATAGTTATATTTCTCTATTACTTTAACGTTAAATATGAG
CAAATTTGAGCATTTTGATTGCGATGAAAAGCAGAATCGAGTCAACTGAAATCCGTTCAAAAACCTAAGC
TCGGTTCGCCCGAAAGTCGATTTTTCCAATAGCCGAACAGCACTGCTTCTTTATTTTCCAGGTATTTTTG
GGGTGTAAGAATTATATCTTCTTTGTTTGGGTATTTACGTTTCCGAATTCCCTTTCTTGATCTGTCGCTA
TTTTTCAGAAACCAGAACAGTTTATCCTTTTTCATGAGAACCTGAATAGCTCAAAAACCCGTTTAATTTC
TTTTCATCATCTCATTTGAAACTTTCCTAGTCTTCTTAATGATTTCCAGGCTCCTCCTACATTTGTATCT
CAAGATGCATACACTTTATTTCCGCTCCAATTCGAATCATCTACTTCTCTTTTTTCTTCAACTTTCTACT
TTTTTCCATTCTTTTCTTTCAAATGTTCGACGTCTTCAAGTGACTGCTCTTCATTCTCCTCATTTTTCTC
GAATTTCATTCTTGTCTCTTTTTTGCTCAAAAATGGAAAATGAAAGTGACGTGAGATTTGGACGGCGGGA
CACGGGGGCAGTAGAAGCAGCAAAAAGGAGAGAAAGAGGACACAAATAAGAAGAACGAATTCAAAAATAA
GCGGAGAGGAGCTATTTCCGTCAATTCTACCTCCCCAATCTTCATCAATTCGGCTCAATTGAATGACGTC
ACAGGGAGATAAACCGTTTGGATGAGCGCCGTCCATCACTGACGCCATCCCGTTTGGGACAAGAAAAGAG
AAAAAAGAGCACAAAGTTTTTGGTGACGGATCTTGTCAATCATATGAAAGTTGTTCTGATTGATTGTCAG
TTTTTTTCCTACTTTTTTGGATTCTATCCACTTCTGAACTTTTGACAAGTTTCAAACTTTCTGAATCATT
TTCTATGCATTTTCCTGGAATTCTTTTTATGTAAAATATGAAATAGAATGTTTTTGAATTCAAGTTCTGC
TTTTTTCTTCTTTTCTGTTCTGTTCGGGCTTGGGTATGCTTTTTTTAAAAATTATTTTGCACATCGACCA
ATAAGTGCGCAACTTATAAAATTAATTTATTTTTGTTAATTTTTGAAATACTTGTATTGCTTTAAGTGAT
CTGACCTCGCCCTGAGCTTTCCACGTAGTTATCAAATACAAATCCTCCAAGGGTAACGTACCTATATTAC
TGATCTTTATAATAACTTTATCACCTGTCCAGTTCCAGAGGAATTCTGTTAAGCTTATAGGCACAGAAGG
AGTCATTTCTGCTGGTTTTTAATGATCCAAATCTTTATTTCAAGTAAAAAACTGAACACTTGCGAATAAA
ACTATCAGATTAACCATTCACCAAAAATGTGTTTGAATCTAAAACTTTCTCAGTATTCCAAATATAGAAA
TAAATAACCACGACATTGCTAAAATCTGTCTGAATTGTGTACTCCTTACCGTGAAGTAATAATGGATATA
ATGAATCGTTTGAAATGAATGATCAGCACATTTTTGGTGAAAGATCACAAATAAGGAATAAGCGTCGGAA
AATAAAACGATTATTTCGGATCAAAAATTTGTTGAAGATCATATACACTCGAGACCAAGATTATTCTAGA
CAATTTTCAAATTGGCTTCTTTGTTTGCAAATCTTCATAATAATCTGTGAAGTTTGGAAATTTGAATTTT
TAATCTTTTTTCATAGATTATAGTTTTTATTTCTTTGCAAAACTATATTAAAAACCGATGCATTGTTTTA
GGGAAATTAATGAGCCTTTTGTTCAACACTAAAAACAATAAAATTAAAATTTTGGCTTCATCATTTGACC
TTTTTTAAGTTCGAAAACTTTTCTCGTATTTCTGAACCGCCAATTTTTTCACACATCTCTAGACTTTTGG
TGCCCGTTCCAGAAAGTTAAGTAATTGCTATTCTAAGAAAGTTCTCAACATTGTTTTTTAGTTCTGATTG
AATTCTGATGTTCCAGGAATATATTTTAAATTTAATATTCTTTGCACTATTTCTATACTAACTAAATAAT
AAATAGTCTAAGTATGTTCAATGAGAACAAAAAAGCTCTATCTATATTTTTCTATCCTATTTCATTTATA
TCCTTTTCATTTTGAACTCACCAGCTTCTCTTCTTCTTCTTGTCCATATACTTCTTAAAAGTCTCGAACT
TCTCTCTCTCACTCTCCATCAATTTCTTTATGGCTACCGCTTGCGCTCTGCCGCTTCCGAAGAAAGAAGG
CGTTGGCAGAGCTCTCAATTCTATTTTTTCTCGCCGTAGGCTATCGATTTCTCAGCTTCTCTTCTCTCTT
CCTCACTCCACCACCACCACTTCGGGCTTCTTCTTTTCTTCATTTTCGTCTTCTTCTTCATCCTCTTCTT
TTTTTTTCAGTTCCCCCTCACTCCTCCCCTTATATGCGCGTGCGAGAGGGGTGCAAAAGCAGCGCGCATC
CGAGAATTGAAACGAGAAAACGGAGACGCAGCAGCAGTTCGTCCTCAGAAAAATAGCCAGTAAAAAGAGA
AAAAGATAGAGAGAGACCTATCGCATTTTATTTTCAAATTGCAATTCCTGCAATTCATGTGTGCGTGTGC
CCATTTTCAATTCTTCCCGTTATTTTTCAGACCATTACCAACGTTCTTTCTAGATCTTGAGACAATCTTC
CTTCTGCTCAATCGTTCGTCGTGAAGACGGCATCGACGACGACGACGATCAGCAGTAAAGGATCCCCATG
TTTTCATTCTTTACATATTTCCTTCTCTCCGCACTTCTTCTCTCCGCTTCATGTCGACAACCTTCCATGG
ACACCAGCAAAGCCGATCGTATTCTACGAGAGATCGAAATGGAAACAGAACTCGAAAATCAACTCTCCCG
AGCACGACGAGTCCCAGCTGGAGAGGTTCGTGCCTGTGGAAGACGACTTCTTCTCTTTGTCTGGTCAACC
TGTGGAGAACCATGCACGCCACGTACGTTTAATGCTAAAAATTTTTTAAAAAACCTTAATCTGAATTTAT
TATTTTTCAGAAGAGGACATGGACATTGCCACAGTTTGCTGCACAACACAGTGCACTCCATCATATATAA
AACAAGCTTGCTGCCCAGAAAAGGGGGATCCACCGGTCGCCACCATGGTGAGCAAGGGCGAGGAGCTGTT
CACCGGGGTGGTGCCCATCCTGGTCGAGCTGGACGGCGACGTAAACGGCCACAAGTTCAGCGTGTCCGGC
GAGGGCGAGGGCGATGCCACCTACGGCAAGCTGACCCTGAAGTTCATCTGCACCACCGGCAAGCTGCCCG
TGCCCTGGCCCACCCTCGTGACCACCCTGACCTACGGCGTGCAGTGCTTCAGCCGCTACCCCGACCACAT
GAAGCAGCACGACTTCTTCAAGTCCGCCATGCCCGAAGGCTACGTCCAGGAGCGCACCATCTTCTTCAAG
GACGACGGCAACTACAAGACCCGCGCCGAGGTGAAGTTCGAGGGCGACACCCTGGTGAACCGCATCGAGC
TGAAGGGCATCGACTTCAAGGAGGACGGCAACATCCTGGGGCACAAGCTGGAGTACAACTACAACAGCCA
CAACGTCTATATCATGGCCGACAAGCAGAAGAACGGCATCAAGGTGAACTTCAAGATCCGCCACAACATC
GAGGACGGCAGCGTGCAGCTCGCCGACCACTACCAGCAGAACACCCCCATCGGCGACGGCCCCGTGCTGC
TGCCCGACAACCACTACCTGAGCACCCAGTCCGCCCTGAGCAAAGACCCCAACGAGAAGCGCGATCACAT
GGTCCTGCTGGAGTTCGTGACCGCCGCCGGGATCACTCTCGGCATGGACGAGCTGTACAAGTAAAGCGGC
CGCACTCGAGATATCTAGACCCAGCTTTCTTGTACAAAGTGGTTGATCTAGAGGGCCCGCGGTTCGAAGG
TAAGCCTATCCCTAACCCTCTCCTCGGTCTCGATTCTACGCGTACCGGTTAGTAATGAGTTTATCTGAGC
TCCGCATCGGCCGCTGTCATCAGATCGCCATCTCGCGCCCGTGCCTCTGACTTCTAAGTCCAATTACTCT
TCAACATCCCTACATGCTCTTTCTCCCTGTGCTCCCACCCCCTATTTTTGTTATTATCAAAAAACTTCTC
TTAATTTCTTTGTTTTTTAGCTTCTTTTAAGTCACCTCTAACAATGAAATTGTGTAGATTCAAAAATAGA
ATTAATTCGTAATAAAAAGTCGAAAAAAATTGTGCTCCCTCCCCCCATTAATAATAATTCTATCCCAAAA
TCTACACAATGTTCTGTGTACACTTCTTATGTTTTTTACTTCTGATAAATTTTTTTGAAACATCATAGAA
AAAACCGCACACAAAATACCTTATCATATGTTACGTTTCAGTTTATGACCGCAATTTTTATTTCTTCGCA
CGTCTGGGCCTCTCATGACGTCAAATCATGCTCATCGTGAAAAAGTTTTGGAGTATTTTTGGAATTTTTC
AATCAAGTGAAAGTTTATGAAATTAATTTTCCTGCTTTTGCTTTTTGGGGTTTCCCCTATTGTTTGTCAA
GATTTCGAGGACGGCGTTTTTCTTGCTAAAATCACAAGTATTGATGAGCACGATGCAAGAAAGATCGGAA
GAAGGTTTGGGTTTGAGGCTCAGTGGAAGGTGAGTAGAAGTTGATAATTTGAAAGTGGAGTAGTGTCTAT
GGGGTTTTTGCCTTAAATGACAGAATACATTCCCAATATACCAAACATAACTGTTTCTACTAGTGGCCAC
GTGGGCCGTGCACCTTAAGCTTGGCACTGGCCGTCGTTTTACAACGTCGTGACTGGGAAAACCCTGGCGT
TACCCAACTTAATCGCCTTGCAGCACATCCCCCTTTCGCCAGCTGGCGTAATAGCGAAGAGGCCCGCACC
GATCGCCCTTCCCAACAGTTGCGCAGCCTGAATGGCGAATGGCGCCTGATGCGGTATTTTCTCCTTACGC
ATCTGTGCGGTATTTCACACCGCATA
[142 nt withheld, positions 5977-6118]
C
[141 nt withheld, positions 6120-6260]
CCTTTGACGTTGGAGTCCACGTTCTTT
[37 nt withheld, positions 6288-6324]
ACCCTATCTCGGGCTATTCTTTTGATTTATAAGGGATTTTGCCGATTTCGGCCTATTGGTTAAAAAATGA
GCTGATTTAACAAAAATTTAACGCGAATTTTAACAAAATATTAACGTTTACAATTTTATGGTGCACTCTC
AGTACAATCTGCTCTGATGCCGCATAGTTAAGCCAGCCCCGACACCCGCCAACACCCGCTGACGCGCCCT
GACGGGCTTGTCTGCTCCCGGCATCCGCTTACAGACAAGCTGTGACCGTCTCCGGGAGCTGCATGTGTCA
GAGGTTTTCACCGTCATCACCGAAACGCGCGAGACGAAAGGGCCTCGTGATACGCCTATTTTTATAGGTT
AATGTCATGATAATAATGGTTTCTTAGACGTCAGGTGGCACTTTTCGGGGAAATGTGCGCGGAACCCCTA
TTTGTTTATTTTTCTAAATACATTCAAATATGTATCCGCTCATGAGACAATAACCCTGATAAATGCTTCA
ATAATATTGAAAAAGGAAGAGTATGAGTATTCAACATTTCCGTGTCGCCCTTATTCCCTTTTTTGCGGCA
TTTTGCCTTCCTGTTTTTGCTCACCCAGAAACGCTGGTGAAAGTAAAAGATGCTGAAGATCAGTTGGGTG
CACGAGTGGGTTACATCGAACTGGATCTCAACAGCGGTAAGATCCTTGAGAGTTTTCGCCCCGAAGAACG
TTTTCCAATGATGAGCACTTTTAAAGTTCTGCTATGTGGCGCGGTATTATCCCGTATTGACGCCGGGCAA
GAGCAACTCGGTCGCCGCATACACTATTCTCAGAATGACTTGGTTGAGTACTCACCAGTCACAGAAAAGC
ATCTTACGGATGGCATGACAGTAAGAGAATTATGCAGTGCTGCCATAACCATGAGTGATAACACTGCGGC
CAACTTACTTCTGACAACGATCGGAGGACCGAAGGAGCTAACCGCTTTTTTGCACAACATGGGGGATCAT
GTAACTCGCCTTGATCGTTGGGAACCGGAGCTGAATGAAGCCATACCAAACGACGAGCGTGACACCACGA
TGCCTGTAGCAATGGCAACAACGTTGCGCAAACTATTAACTGGCGAACTACTTACTCTAGCTTCCCGGCA
ACAATTAATAGACTGGATGGAGGCGGATAAAGTTGCAGGACCACTTCTGCGCTCGGCCCTTCCGGCTGGC
TGGTTTATTGCTGATAAATCTGGAGCCGGTGAGCGTGGGTCTCGCGGTATCATTGCAGCACTGGGGCCAG
ATGGTAAGCCCTCCCGTATCGTAGTTATCTACACGACGGGGAGTCAGGCAACTATGGATGAACGAAATAG
ACAGATCGCTGAGATAGGTGCCTCACTGATTAAGCATTGGTAACTGTCAGACCAAGTTTACTCATATATA
CTTTAGATTGATTTAAAACTTCATTTTTAATTTAAAAGGATCTAGGTGAAGATCCTTTTTGATAATCTCA
TGACCAAAATCCCTTAACGTGAGTTTTCGTTCCACTGAGCGTCAGACCCCGTAGAAAAGATCAAAGGATC
TTCTTGAGATCCTTTTTTTCTGCGCGTAATCTGCTGCTTGCAAACAAAAAAACCACCGCTACCAGCGGTG
GTTTGTTTGCCGGATCAAGAGCTACCAACTCTTTTTCCGAAGGTAACTGGCTTCAGCAGAGCGCAGATAC
CAAATACTGTTCTTCTAGTGTAGCCGTAGTTAGGCCACCACTTCAAGAACTCTGTAGCACCGCCTACATA
CCTCGCTCTGCTAATCCTGTTACCAGTGGCTGCTGCCAGTGGCGATAAGTCGTGTCTTACCGGGTTGGAC
TCAAGACGATAGTTACCGGATAAGGCGCAGCGGTCGGGCTGAACGGGGGGTTCGTGCACACAGCCCAGCT
TGGAGCGAACGACCTACACCGAACTGAGATACCTACAGCGTGAGCTATGAGAAAGCGCCACGCTTCCCGA
AGGGAGAAAGGCGGACAGGTATCCGGTAAGCGGCAGGGTCGGAACAGGAGAGCGCACGAGGGAGCTTCCA
GGGGGAAACGCCTGGTATCTTTATAGTCCTGTCGGGTTTCGCCACCTCTGACTTGAGCGTCGATTTTTGT
GATGCTCGTCAGGGGGGCGGAGCCTATGGAAAAACGCCAGCAACGCGGCCTTTTTACGGTTCCTGGCCTT
TTGCTGGCCTTTTGCTCACATGTTCTTTCCTGCGTTATCCCCTGATTCTGTGGATAACCGTATTACCGCC
TTTGAGTGAGCTGATACCGCTCGCCGCAGCCGAACGACCGAGCGCAGCGAGTCAGTGAGCGAGGAAGCGG
AAGAGCGCCCAATACGCAAACCGCCTCTCCCC
Features (pLannotate 1.2.2; 18 found; start..end, strand, type, name):
     78..99      +  protein_bind   CAP binding site: CAP binding activates transcription in the presence of cAMP. E. coli catabolite activator protein
    114..144     +  promoter       lac promoter: promoter for the E. coli lac operon
    152..168     +  protein_bind   lac operator: The lac repressor binds to the lac operator to inhibit transcription in E. coli. This inhibition can be relieved by adding lactose or isopropyl-β-D-thiogalactopyranoside (IPTG). lac repressor encoded by lacI
   3708..3944    +  CDS            ins-4 (fragment): ILB1_CAEEL - Experimental evidence at protein level: Swiss-Prot protein existence level 1. Probable insulin-like peptide which negatively regulates synapse development at the neuromuscular junctions (PubMed:23665919). Probably acts as a daf-2/InsR agonist ligand to prevent dauer formation under optimal environmental conditions (PubMed:24671950). From Caenorhabditis elegans.
   4000..4083    +  CDS            ins-4 (fragment): ILB1_CAEEL - Experimental evidence at protein level: Swiss-Prot protein existence level 1. Probable insulin-like peptide which negatively regulates synapse development at the neuromuscular junctions (PubMed:23665919). Probably acts as a daf-2/InsR agonist ligand to prevent dauer formation under optimal environmental conditions (PubMed:24671950). From Caenorhabditis elegans.
   4105..4824    +  CDS            EGFP: the original enhanced GFP (Yang et al., 1996) mammalian codon-optimized
   4849..4873    -  protein_bind   attB2: mutant version of attB; recombination site for the Gateway® BP reaction BP Clonase™
   4899..4940    +  CDS            V5 tag: epitope tag from simian virus 5
   5477..5629    +  CDS            aex-5 (fragment): AEX5_CAEEL - Also known as kpc-3 From Caenorhabditis elegans.
   5765..5919    +  CDS            lacZα (fragment): LacZα fragment of β-galactosidase; lacZ fragment
   5925..5976    -  misc_feature   bom (fragment): basis of mobility region from pBR322
   5995..6375    +  rep_origin     M13 ori (sequence partly withheld): M13 bacteriophage origin of replication; arrow indicates direction of (+) strand synthesis
   6451..6500    -  misc_feature   bom (fragment): basis of mobility region from pBR322
   6602..6637    -  CDS            rop (fragment): Rop protein, which maintains plasmids at low copy number; rop
   6732..6836    +  promoter       AmpR promoter: bla
   6837..7697    +  CDS            AmpR: β-lactamase; bla; confers resistance to ampicillin, carbenicillin, and related antibiotics
   7868..8456    +  rep_origin     ori: high-copy-number ColE1/pMB1/pBR322/pUC origin of replication
   8639..65      +  CDS            lacI (fragment) (across the origin): lac repressor; lacI; The lac repressor binds to the lac operator to inhibit transcription in E. coli. This inhibition can be relieved by adding lactose or isopropyl-β-D-thiogalactopyranoside (IPTG).
