[The description below was written by a language model from this plasmid's Addgene catalogue record and pLannotate feature annotations shown in this document.]
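Description:
pJH2255 is a Caenorhabditis elegans expression plasmid built on a pBSK (Bluescript-type) backbone, about 8.7 kb in total, designed to express a GFP-tagged insulin-like peptide throughout the worm nervous system. In E. coli it is maintained as a high-copy plasmid through a ColE1/pUC-type origin and selected with ampicillin via the bla (AmpR) gene. The annotated sequence also shows an M13 phage origin and remnants of cloning-vector history, including the lac promoter/operator with a CAP site and fragments of lacZα, lacI, rop and bom, none of which are relevant to expression in worms.

The payload is the ins-4 gene, cloned as a roughly 386 bp BamHI fragment. It appears in the feature table as two coding segments separated by a short gap, which is consistent with a genomic fragment containing an intron, although the record does not say so explicitly. INS-4 is fused at its C terminus to GFP, annotated as EGFP. Expression is driven by the pan-neuronal rgef-1 promoter; this is not annotated in the feature table but presumably lies in the long unannotated stretch upstream of ins-4. The catalogue entry names the unc-54 3' UTR as the downstream element, which is likewise unannotated. An attB2 Gateway site and a V5 tag sequence sit just after GFP, probably as leftovers from the parental vector, and whether the V5 tag is translated is not stated. A short hit to aex-5 further downstream is probably incidental.

INS-4 is a probable DAF-2/insulin receptor agonist that prevents dauer formation. The construct is suited to transgenic pan-neuronal expression and visualisation of tagged INS-4 in studies of insulin signalling between neurons and intestine.
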