Addgene plasmid #132364: pJH2255
Purpose: Prgef-1 INS-4::GFP unc-54 3' UTR C.elegans pan-neural expression of INS-4::GFP
Depositing lab: Mei Zhen. Depositing organization: Sinai Health System. Publication: A Caenorhabditis elegans developmental decision requires insulin signaling-mediated neuron-intestine communication. Hung WL, Wang Y, Chitturi J, Zhen M. Development. 2014 Apr;141(8):1767-79. doi: 10.1242/dev.103846. Epub 2014 Mar 26. PubMed 24671950.
Backbone
  Vector backbone: pBSK
  Backbone manufacturer: stratagene
  Backbone size w/o insert (bp): 8291
  Total vector size (bp): 8677
  Vector type: Worm Expression
Growth in bacteria
  Bacterial resistance: Ampicillin, 100 μg/mL
  Growth temperature: 37°C
  Growth strain: DH5alpha
  Copy number: High Copy
Gene/Insert
  Gene/Insert name: INS-4
  Species: C. elegans (nematode)
  Insert size (bp): 386
  Entrez Gene: ins-4 (a.k.a. CELE_ZK75.1)
  Promoter: Prgef-1
  Tag / fusion protein: GFP (C terminal on insert)
  Cloning method: Restriction Enzyme; 5′ cloning site BamHI (not destroyed); 3′ cloning site BamHI (not destroyed)
  Sequencing primers: 5′ gaccattaccaacgttctttc; 3′ AGGATGGGCACCACCCCGGTGAA
Terms and licenses: Academic/Nonprofit Terms; Industry Terms: Not Available to Industry
How to cite: pJH2255 was a gift from Mei Zhen (Addgene plasmid # 132364 ; http://n2t.net/addgene:132364 ; RRID:Addgene_132364)
